Addgene plasmid #8623: YEplac181-SOH1
Depositing lab: Jeff Strathern. Depositing organization: National Cancer Institute (NCI). Publication: Genetic interactions of DST1 in Saccharomyces cerevisiae suggest a role of TFIIS in the initiation-elongation transition. Malagon F, Tong AH, Shafer BK, Strathern JN. Genetics 2004 Mar;166(3):1215-27. 10.1534/genetics.166.3.1215 PubMed 15082542.
Backbone
  Vector backbone: YEplac181
  Backbone size w/o insert (bp): 5741
  Vector type: Bacterial Expression, Yeast Expression
Growth in bacteria
  Bacterial resistance: Ampicillin, 100 μg/mL
  Growth temperature: 37°C
  Growth strain: DH5alpha
  Copy number: High Copy
Gene/Insert
  Gene/Insert name: SOH1
  Species: S. cerevisiae (budding yeast)
  Insert size (bp): 1077
  Mutation: Wild type
  Entrez Gene: SOH1 (a.k.a. YGL127C, MED31)
  Cloning method: Restriction Enzyme; 5′ cloning site XbaI (not destroyed); 3′ cloning site SmaI (destroyed during cloning)
  Sequencing primers: 5′ M13 reverse
Terms and licenses: Academic/Nonprofit Terms; Industry Terms: Not Available to Industry
How to cite: YEplac181-SOH1 was a gift from Jeff Strathern (Addgene plasmid # 8623 ; http://n2t.net/addgene:8623 ; RRID:Addgene_8623)
