[The description below was written by a language model from this plasmid's Addgene catalogue record and pLannotate feature annotations shown in this document.]
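Description:
YEplac181-SOH1 is an E. coli–yeast shuttle plasmid built on the YEplac181 backbone, an episomal multicopy vector for Saccharomyces cerevisiae. In bacteria it replicates from a high-copy ColE1/pUC-type origin and is selected through the AmpR β-lactamase gene driven by its own promoter. In yeast it is maintained by the 2μ plasmid origin, which supports high copy number, and is selected by the LEU2 gene with its native promoter, which complements leucine auxotrophy in leu2 strains. The annotated full sequence is about 6.8 kb, consistent with the stated backbone plus a roughly 1.1 kb insert.

The insert is a wild-type genomic fragment of S. cerevisiae SOH1 (also known as MED31 or YGL127C), cloned between XbaI and SmaI in the polylinker, with the SmaI site lost during cloning. It interrupts the lacZα region, so remnants of lacZα, the lac promoter, operator and CAP site flank it. The SOH1 open reading frame occupies only part of the fragment. The upstream flank includes a piece of the divergently oriented neighbouring gene SCS3. No heterologous yeast promoter is annotated, so expression presumably relies on SOH1's own flanking regulatory sequences, although the record does not say this explicitly. SOH1 encodes a subunit of the Mediator complex, the coactivator that links gene-specific regulators to the RNA polymerase II machinery.

The associated study examined genetic interactions of DST1 (TFIIS) in yeast. The plasmid is therefore suited to complementation or multicopy dosage experiments with SOH1 in leu2 yeast strains, though the record does not state its specific use.
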