Features (pLannotate 1.2.2; 16 found; start..end, strand, type, name):
      1..93      +  CDS            lacI (fragment): lac repressor; lacI; The lac repressor binds to the lac operator to inhibit transcription in E. coli. This inhibition can be relieved by adding lactose or isopropyl-β-D-thiogalactopyranoside (IPTG).
    106..127     +  protein_bind   CAP binding site: CAP binding activates transcription in the presence of cAMP. E. coli catabolite activator protein
    142..172     +  promoter       lac promoter: promoter for the E. coli lac operon
    180..196     +  protein_bind   lac operator: The lac repressor binds to the lac operator to inhibit transcription in E. coli. This inhibition can be relieved by adding lactose or isopropyl-β-D-thiogalactopyranoside (IPTG). lac repressor encoded by lacI
    227..541     -  CDS            SCS3 (fragment): SCS3_YEAST - Also known as FIT2B. Experimental evidence at protein level: Swiss-Prot protein existence level 1. Fatty acyl-coenzyme A (CoA) diphosphatase that hydrolyzes fatty acyl-CoA to yield acyl-4'-phosphopantetheine and adenosine 3',5'- bisphosphate. Preferentially hydrolyzes unsaturated long-chain acyl-CoA substrates in the endoplasmic reticulum (ER) lumen (By similarity). This catalytic activity is required for maintaining ER structure and for lipid droplets (LDs) biogenesis, which are lipid storage organelles involved in maintaining lipid and energy homeostasis (PubMed:26504167, PubMed
    763..1143    +  CDS            SOH1: MED31_YEAST - Also known as MED31. Experimental evidence at protein level: Swiss-Prot protein existence level 1. Component of the Mediator complex, a coactivator involved in the regulated transcription of nearly all RNA polymerase II-dependent genes. Mediator functions as a bridge to convey information from gene- specific regulatory proteins to the basal RNA polymerase II transcription machinery. The Mediator complex, having a compact conformation in its free form, is recruited to promoters by direct interactions with regulatory proteins and serves for the assembly of a functional preinitiatio
   1360..1517    +  CDS            lacZα (fragment): LacZα fragment of β-galactosidase; lacZ fragment
   1523..1575    -  misc_feature   bom (fragment): basis of mobility region from pBR322
   1571..1663    +  CDS            RAF1 (fragment): RAF_YEAST - Experimental evidence at transcript level: Swiss-Prot protein existence level 2. Antagonizes transcriptional repression of recombinase FLP by REP1-REP2. May play a role in plasmid partitioning. From Saccharomyces cerevisiae (strain ATCC 204508 / S288c) (Baker's yeast).
   1817..3163    -  rep_origin     2μ ori: yeast 2μ plasmid origin of replication
   3168..3184    -  promoter       tet promoter (fragment): E. coli promoter for tetracycline efflux protein gene
   3301..4393    -  CDS            LEU2: 3-isopropylmalate dehydrogenase, required for leucine biosynthesis; S. cerevisiae LEU2; yeast auxotrophic marker
   4412..4803    -  promoter       LEU2 promoter: S. cerevisiae LEU2
   4909..5013    +  promoter       AmpR promoter: bla
   5014..5874    +  CDS            AmpR: β-lactamase; bla; confers resistance to ampicillin, carbenicillin, and related antibiotics
   6045..6633    +  rep_origin     ori: high-copy-number ColE1/pMB1/pBR322/pUC origin of replication
>Addgene plasmid #8623 | YEplac181-SOH1 | depositor full sequence | sequence record 6716 | Author sequence
GCGCCCAATACGCAAACCGCCTCTCCCCGCGCGTTGGCCGATTCATTAATGCAGCTGGCACGACAGGTTT
CCCGACTGGAAAGCGGGCAGTGAGCGCAACGCAATTAATGTGAGTTAGCTCACTCATTAGGCACCCCAGG
CTTTACACTTTATGCTTCCGGCTCGTATGTTGTGTGGAATTGTGAGCGGATAACAATTTCACACAGGAAA
CAGCTATGACCATGATTACGCCAAGCTTGCATGCCTGCAGGTCGACTCTAGACCACACTGTCAGTATGGC
ATACCTTTTGAATGACTGGACAATGTGTCTTCGGTCTCTGCCGGTTGCCCCCGGCACCGCACGGTAGCGT
ATAATACACCACCATCCGACCAAGGAAGTCCAAAACCACCCTTTCTTTACCAACATAGCATTTACCAGAC
CATCCTTATTCAGGGTTGCTTGCAGCGCCGCACCGTAGCCATACGCGTTCATGAGATATCCTACCAGTAC
CGTCAACGGGCACACCAGTAGGTGTATAGCATTAAACCATTTGCTAGACATTGTTGTAATATGCCGTGCT
TTATAGCTGGTTTCAGTGGAGTTTTAGGCGTTTCCCCTTTGGCTTTTTTCGAACAGTTCGTTTTGTATTT
TATTTCACGGTTTTCCCGCTAACGTGTTCTTAAAGGATGAAAAAGAAAAAGAAATGCAGGAAAAATGAGG
CAAAGTAAGCCAAAACTTATAGCACTCATAAGACGGCAAAGTTCCCCCAAGCTCCACCCAGGATGTCAAG
CACTAATGGAAACGCACCAGCGACACCTTCCTCGGATCAAAATCCTCTCCCCACGAGGTTCGAAGTGGAG
CTCGAATTTATCCAGTCACTGGCAAACATCCAATACGTAACGTACTTACTCACTCAACAGCAGATCTGGA
AGTCTCCTAACTTCAAAAACTACTTGAAATACCTGGAGTACTGGTGCAACCCCCCTTATTCGCAATGCAT
TGTGTATCCAAACTGTCTCTTCATTTTAAAGCTGTTGAACGGGTTCATGGAGTCGGCGATCGTTAATGAA
GATGGCCTGCTGGAAGGGCTAGACGAGCTGCCCAAGATCATTCAATTACAAGGCCCGCAATGGATGAATG
AAATGGTAGAAAGATGGGCCAACTGAACACACCTAATTATAACTACATTCGCACGCATTCATATATCTAT
TTTATACACTCATGAATATATATACACACACACACATATATATATCACATATATACATATATATATGTAT
ATATATATGCAAGCCGCATTACTTTGTATTTTCTTTCCTTTGTTTTCCTTGCATATTATCTCGCAAGACA
TTAGAAGATCTCGAGGGTACCGAGCTCGAATTCACTGGCCGTCGTTTTACAACGTCGTGACTGGGAAAAC
CCTGGCGTTACCCAACTTAATCGCCTTGCAGCACATCCCCCTTTCGCCAGCTGGCGTAATAGCGAAGAGG
CCCGCACCGATCGCCCTTCCCAACAGTTGCGCAGCCTGAATGGCGAATGGCGCCTGATGCGGTATTTTCT
CCTTACGCATCTGTGCGGTATTTCACACCGCATATATCGGATCGTACTTGTTACCCATCATTGAATTTTG
AACATCCGAACCTGGGAGTTTTCCCTGAAACAGATAGTATATTTGAACCTGTATAATAATATATAGTCTA
GCGCTTTACGGAAGACAATGTATGTATTTCGGTTCCTGGAGAAACTATTGCATCTATTGCATAGGTAATC
TTGCACGTCGCATCCCCGGTTCATTTTCTGCGTTTCCATCTTGCACTTCAATAGCATATCTTTGTTAACG
AAGCATCTGTGCTTCATTTTGTAGAACAAAAATGCAACGCGAGAGCGCTAATTTTTCAAACAAAGAATCT
GAGCTGCATTTTTACAGAACAGAAATGCAACGCGAAAGCGCTATTTTACCAACGAAGAATCTGTGCTTCA
TTTTTGTAAAACAAAAATGCAACGCGAGAGCGCTAATTTTTCAAACAAAGAATCTGAGCTGCATTTTTAC
AGAACAGAAATGCAACGCGAGAGCGCTATTTTACCAACAAAGAATCTATACTTCTTTTTTGTTCTACAAA
AATGCATCCCGAGAGCGCTATTTTTCTAACAAAGCATCTTAGATTACTTTTTTTCTCCTTTGTGCGCTCT
ATAATGCAGTCTCTTGATAACTTTTTGCACTGTAGGTCCGTTAAGGTTAGAAGAAGGCTACTTTGGTGTC
TATTTTCTCTTCCATAAAAAAAGCCTGACTCCACTTCCCGCGTTTACTGATTACTAGCGAAGCTGCGGGT
GCATTTTTTCAAGATAAAGGCATCCCCGATTATATTCTATACCGATGTGGATTGCGCATACTTTGTGAAC
AGAAAGTGATAGCGTTGATGATTCTTCATTGGTCAGAAAATTATGAACGGTTTCTTCTATTTTGTCTCTA
TATACTACGTATAGGAAATGTTTACATTTTCGTATTGTTTTCGATTCACTCTATGAATAGTTCTTACTAC
AATTTTTTTGTCTAAAGAGTAATACTAGAGATAAACATAAAAAATGTAGAGGTCGAGTTTAGATGCAAGT
TCAAGGAGCGAAAGGTGGATGGGTAGGTTATATAGGGATATAGCACAGAGATATATAGCAAAGAGATACT
TTTGAGCAATGTTTGTGGAAGCGGTATTCGCAATATTTTAGTAGCTCGTTACAGTCCGGTGCGTTTTTGG
TTTTTTGAAAGTGCGTCTTCAGAGCGCTTTTGGTTTTCAAAAGCGCTCTGAAGTTCCTATACTTTCTAGC
TAGAGAATAGGAACTTCGGAATAGGAACTTCAAAGCGTTTCCGAAAACGAGCGCTTCCGAAAATGCAACG
CGAGCTGCGCACATACAGCTCACTGTTCACGTCGCACCTATATCTGCGTGTTGCCTGTATATATATATAC
ATGAGAAGAACGGCATAGTGCGTGTTTATGCTTAAATGCGTACTTATATGCGTCTATTTATGTAGGATGA
AAGGTAGTCTAGTACCTCCTGTGATATTATCCCATTCCATGCGGGGTATCGTATGCTTCCTTCAGCACTA
CCCTTTAGCTGTTCTATATGCTGCCACTCCTCAATTGGATTAGTCTCATCCTTCAATGCTATCATTTCCT
TTGATATTGGATCGATCCGATGATAAGCTGTCAAACATGAGAATTAATTCTACCCTATGAACATATTCCA
TTTTGTAATTTCGTGTCGTTTCTATTATGAATTTCATTTATAAAGTTTATGTACAAATATCATAAAAAAA
GAGAATCTTTTTAAGCAAGGATTTTCTTAACTTCTTCGGCGACAGCATCACCGACTTCGGTGGTACTGTT
GGAACCACCTAAATCACCAGTTCTGATACCTGCATCCAAAACCTTTTTAACTGCATCTTCAATGGCCTTA
CCTTCTTCAGGCAAGTTCAATGACAATTTCAACATCATTGCAGCAGACAAGATAGTGGCGATAGGGTCAA
CCTTATTCTTTGGCAAATCTGGAGCAGAACCGTGGCATGGTTCGTACAAACCAAATGCGGTGTTCTTGTC
TGGCAAAGAGGCCAAGGACGCAGATGGCAACAAACCCAAGGAACCTGGGATAACGGAGGCTTCATCGGAG
ATGATATCACCAAACATGTTGCTGGTGATTATAATACCATTTAGGTGGGTTGGGTTCTTAACTAGGATCA
TGGCGGCAGAATCAATCAATTGATGTTGAACCTTCAATGTAGGAAATTCGTTCTTGATGGTTTCCTCCAC
AGTTTTTCTCCATAATCTTGAAGAGGCCAAAACATTAGCTTTATCCAAGGACCAAATAGGCAATGGTGGC
TCATGTTGTAGGGCCATGAAAGCGGCCATTCTTGTGATTCTTTGCACTTCTGGAACGGTGTATTGTTCAC
TATCCCAAGCGACACCATCACCATCGTCTTCCTTTCTCTTACCAAAGTAAATACCTCCCACTAATTCTCT
GACAACAACGAAGTCAGTACCTTTAGCAAATTGTGGCTTGATTGGAGATAAGTCTAAAAGAGAGTCGGAT
GCAAAGTTACATGGTCTTAAGTTGGCGTACAATTGAAGTTCTTTACGGATTTTTAGTAAACCTTGTTCAG
GTCTAACACTACCTGTACCCCATTTAGGACCACCCACAGCACCTAACAAAACGGCATCAACCTTCTTGGA
GGCTTCCAGCGCCTCATCTGGAAGTGGGACACCTGTAGCATCGATAGCAGCACCACCAATTAAATGATTT
TCGAAATCGAACTTGACATTGGAACGAACATCAGAAATAGCTTTAAGAACCTTAATGGCTTCGGCTGTGA
TCTTGACCAACGTGGTCACCTGGCAAAACGACGATCTTCTTAGGGGCAGACATAGGGGCAGACATTAGAA
TGTATATCCTTGAAATATATATATATATTGCTGAAATGTAAAAGGTAAGAAAAGTTAGAATAAGACGATT
GCTAACCACCTATTGGAAAAAACAATAGGTCCTTAAATAATATTGTCAACTTCAAGTATTGTGATGCAAG
CATTTAGTCATGAACGCTTCTCTATTCTATATGAAAAGCCGGTTCCGGCCTCTCACCTTTCCTTTTTCTC
CCAATTTTTCAGTTGAAAAAGGTATATGCGCGGCGACCTCTGAAATTAACAAAAAATTTCCAGTCATCGA
ATTTGTCTGTGCGATAGCGCCCCTGTGTGTTCTCGTTATGTTGAGGAAAAAAATAATGGTTGCTAAGAGA
TTCGAACTCTTGCATCTTACGATACCTGAGTATTCCCACAGTTAATTCTTGAAGACGAAAGGGCCTCGTG
ATACGCCTATTTTTATAGGTTAATGTCATGATAATAATGGTTTCTTAGACGTCAGGTGGCACTTTTCGGG
GAAATGTGCGCGGAACCCCTATTTGTTTATTTTTCTAAATACATTCAAATATGTATCCGCTCATGAGACA
ATAACCCTGATAAATGCTTCAATAATATTGAAAAAGGAAGAGTATGAGTATTCAACATTTCCGTGTCGCC
CTTATTCCCTTTTTTGCGGCATTTTGCCTTCCTGTTTTTGCTCACCCAGAAACGCTGGTGAAAGTAAAAG
ATGCTGAAGATCAGTTGGGTGCACGAGTGGGTTACATCGAACTGGATCTCAACAGCGGTAAGATCCTTGA
GAGTTTTCGCCCCGAAGAACGTTTTCCAATGATGAGCACTTTTAAAGTTCTGCTATGTGGCGCGGTATTA
TCCCGTATTGACGCCGGGCAAGAGCAACTCGGTCGCCGCATACACTATTCTCAGAATGACTTGGTTGAGT
ACTCACCAGTCACAGAAAAGCATCTTACGGATGGCATGACAGTAAGAGAATTATGCAGTGCTGCCATAAC
CATGAGTGATAACACTGCGGCCAACTTACTTCTGACAACGATCGGAGGACCGAAGGAGCTAACCGCTTTT
TTGCACAACATGGGGGATCATGTAACTCGCCTTGATCGTTGGGAACCGGAGCTGAATGAAGCCATACCAA
ACGACGAGCGTGACACCACGATGCCTGTAGCAATGGCAACAACGTTGCGCAAACTATTAACTGGCGAACT
ACTTACTCTAGCTTCCCGGCAACAATTAATAGACTGGATGGAGGCGGATAAAGTTGCAGGACCACTTCTG
CGCTCGGCCCTTCCGGCTGGCTGGTTTATTGCTGATAAATCTGGAGCCGGTGAGCGTGGGTCTCGCGGTA
TCATTGCAGCACTGGGGCCAGATGGTAAGCCCTCCCGTATCGTAGTTATCTACACGACGGGGAGTCAGGC
AACTATGGATGAACGAAATAGACAGATCGCTGAGATAGGTGCCTCACTGATTAAGCATTGGTAACTGTCA
GACCAAGTTTACTCATATATACTTTAGATTGATTTAAAACTTCATTTTTAATTTAAAAGGATCTAGGTGA
AGATCCTTTTTGATAATCTCATGACCAAAATCCCTTAACGTGAGTTTTCGTTCCACTGAGCGTCAGACCC
CGTAGAAAAGATCAAAGGATCTTCTTGAGATCCTTTTTTTCTGCGCGTAATCTGCTGCTTGCAAACAAAA
AAACCACCGCTACCAGCGGTGGTTTGTTTGCCGGATCAAGAGCTACCAACTCTTTTTCCGAAGGTAACTG
GCTTCAGCAGAGCGCAGATACCAAATACTGTCCTTCTAGTGTAGCCGTAGTTAGGCCACCACTTCAAGAA
CTCTGTAGCACCGCCTACATACCTCGCTCTGCTAATCCTGTTACCAGTGGCTGCTGCCAGTGGCGATAAG
TCGTGTCTTACCGGGTTGGACTCAAGACGATAGTTACCGGATAAGGCGCAGCGGTCGGGCTGAACGGGGG
GTTCGTGCACACAGCCCAGCTTGGAGCGAACGACCTACACCGAACTGAGATACCTACAGCGTGAGCTATG
AGAAAGCGCCACGCTTCCCGAAGGGAGAAAGGCGGACAGGTATCCGGTAAGCGGCAGGGTCGGAACAGGA
GAGCGCACGAGGGAGCTTCCAGGGGGAAACGCCTGGTATCTTTATAGTCCTGTCGGGTTTCGCCACCTCT
GACTTGAGCGTCGATTTTTGTGATGCTCGTCAGGGGGGCGGAGCCTATGGAAAAACGCCAGCAACGCGGC
CTTTTTACGGTTCCTGGCCTTTTGCTGGCCTTTTGCTCACATGTTCTTTCCTGCGTTATCCCCTGATTCT
GTGGATAACCGTATTACCGCCTTTGAGTGAGCTGATACCGCTCGCCGCAGCCGAACGACCGAGCGCAGCG
AGTCAGTGAGCGAGGAAGCGGAAGA
